>Addgene plasmid #147876 | pAc5.1B-lambdaN-HA-DmNot1-K1537SG1562EQ1658A-dsRNAres_W | depositor full sequence | sequence record 290323 | Full Sequence
CTTCAAGGAATTAATTCTATATTCTAAAAACACAAATGATACTTCTAAAAAAAATCATGAATGGCATCAA
CTCTGAATCAAATCTTTGCAGATGCACCTACTTCTCATTTCCACTGTCACATCATTTTTCCAGATCTCGC
TGCCTGTTATGTGGCCCACAAACCAAGACACGTTTTATGGCCATTAAAGCTGGCTGATCGTCGCCAAACA
CCAAATACATATCAATATGTACATTCGAGAAAGAAGCGATCAAAGAAGCGTCTTCGGGCGAGTAGGAGAA
TGCGGAGGAGAAGGAGAACGAGCTGATCTAGTATCTCTCCACAATCCAATGCCAACTGACCAACTGGCCA
TATTCGGAGCAATTTGAAGCCAATTTCCATCGCCTGGCGATCGCTCCATTCTTGGCTATATGTTTTTCAC
CGTTCCCGGGGCCATTTTCAAAGACTCGTCGGTAAGATAAGATTGTGTCACTCGCTGTCTCTCTTCATTT
GTCGAAGAATGCTGAGGAATTTCGCGATGACGTCGGCGAGTATTTTGAAGAATGAGAATAATTTGTATTT
ATACGAAAATCAGTTAGTGGAATTTTCTACAAAAACATGTTATCTATAGATAATTTTGTTGCAAAATATG
TTGACTATGACAAAGATTGTATGTATATACCTTTAATGTATTCTCATTTTCTTATGTATTTATAATGGCA
ATGATGATACTGATGATATTTTAAGATGATGCCAGACCACAGGCTGATTTCTGCGTCTTTTGCCGAACGC
AGTGCATGTGCGGTTGTTGTTTTTTGGAATAGTTTCAATTTTCGGACTGTCCGCTTTGATTTCAGTTTCT
TGGCTTATTCAAAAAGCAAAGTAAAGCCAAAAAAGCGAGATGGCAATACCAAATGCGGCAAAACGGTAGT
GGAAGGAAAGGGGTGCGGGGCAGCGGAAGGAAGGGTGGGGCGGGGCGTGGCGGGGTCTGTGGCTGGGCGC
GACGTCACCGACGTTGGAGCCACTCCTTTGACCATGTGTGCGTGTGTGTATTATTCGTGTCTCGCCACTC
GCCGGTTGTTTTTTTCTTTTTATCTCGCTCTCTCTAGCGCCATCTCGTACGCATGCTCAACGCACCGCAT
GTTGCCGTGTCCTTTATGCGTCATTTTGGCTCGAAATAGGCAATTATTTAAACAAAGATTAGTCAACGAA
AACGCTAAAATAAATAAGTCTACAATATGGTTACTTATTGCCATGTGTGTGCAGCCAACGATAGCAACAA
AAGCAACAACACAGTGGCTTTCCCTCTTTCACTTTTTGTTTGCAAGCGCGTGCGAGCAAGACGGCACGAC
CGGCAAACGCAATTACGCTGACAAAGAGCAGACGAAGTTTTGGCCGAAAAACATCAAGGCGCCTGATACG
AATGCATTTGCAATAACAATTGCGATATTTAATATTGTTTATGAAGCTGTTTGACTTCAAAACACACAAA
AAAAAAAATAAAACAAATTATTTGAAAGAGAATTAGGAATCGGACAGCTTATCGTTACGGGCTAACAGCA
CACCGAGACGAAATAGCTTACCTGACGTCACAGCCTCTGGAAGAACTGCCGCCAAGCAGAGAGAGAGAGA
AAAAGAGGGAGAGCAGCTTAGACCGCATGTGCTTGTGTGTGAGGCGTCTCTCTCTTCGTCTCCTGTTTGC
GCAAACGCATAGACTGCACTGAGAAAATCGATTACCTATTTTTTATGAATGAATATTTGCACTATTACTA
TTCAAAACTATTAAGATAGCAATCACATTCAATAGCCAAATACTATACCACCTGAGCGATGCAACGAAAT
GATCAATTTGAGCAAAAATGCTGCATATTTAGGACGGCATCATTATAGAAATGCTTCTTGCTGTGTACTT
TTCTCTCGTCTGGCAGCTGTTTCGCCGTTATTGTTAAAACCGGCTTAAGTTAGGTGTGTTTTCTACGACT
AGTGATGCCCCTACTAGAAGATGTGTGTTGCACAAATGTCCCTGAATAACCAATTTGAAGTGCAGATAGC
AGTAAACGTAAGCTAATATGAATATTATTTAACTGTAATGTTTTAATATCGCTGGACATTACTAATAAAC
CCACTATAAACACATGTACATATGTATGTTTTGGCATACAATGAGTAGTTGGGGAAAAAATGTGTAAAAG
CACCGTGACCATCACAGCATAAAGATAACCAGCTGAAGTATCGAATATGAGTAACCCCCAAATTGAATCA
CATGCCGCAACTGATAGGACCCATGGAAGTACACTCTTCATGGCGATATACAAGACACACACAAGCACGA
ACACCCAGTTGCGGAGGAAATTCTCCGTAAATGAAAACCCAATCGGCGAACAATTCATACCCATATATGG
TAAAAGTTTTGAACGCGACTTGAGAGCGGAGAGCATTGCGGCTGATAAGGTTTTAGCGCTAAGCGGGCTT
TATAAAACGGGCTGCGGGACCAGTTTTCATATCACTACCGTTTGAGTTCTTGTGCTGTGTGGATACTCCT
CCCGACACAAAGCCGCTCCATCAGCCAGCAGTCGTCTAATCCAGAGACCCCGGATCGGGGTACCAACATG
GACGCACAAACACGACGACGTGAGCGTCGCGCTGAGAAACAAGCTCAATGGAAAGCTGCAAACGGTGGAT
CTCCTCCACATATGGCTTACCCATACGATGTTCCAGATTACGCTCCTCCAAGCTTAATTAAGATGAACGT
AGAGAGCCAACTGAAGACACCGCCAACGCACATTCGAAATCTGGTCAAGCACGTGAACAAGCGAAATTTT
AATGAGAGCAGCGAGCAAATAAATCAGTTCGTTAAAGAGCACGGCCTGGAAGCGGATCGCAGCAGCCTGC
GCCACCTGTTCTCCGTGATCAACTTCAGCGATCTCGTGCCATCAGTTACGGTCCAGCTGCAGGCGAAGCT
CCTGGGCATCCAGTTGGAGCGTCAGCTTCACAGTTCATCGTTTGTGTCCAACATCTGCTACGCTTTTGAC
CAGTTCTTCGCCAGCAACCAGAAGTCCCTGAAGCCTGTTGCGGTAGCGGATCTCGTTGGCCAGGTCGCCC
GACTGACCGGCATCAACAAGGTTTGTGAGTGCGTCTTTGCCTTGGCCTTGACCCACTCCTCGTACACAGA
ACTCAAACATTCTGCCAGGAACAACCTAAAAGGTAGCCTCAGCGAACTTATAGACTCTTACTTGGGTAAT
AAAGGCACCGGCCCAGCCGACAGCGGTCTCCGGGAGATCTCCTTCGATCTACTGCAGTATTTGCTGTGCT
GCCTTAGCGAGTACGTACAACCGCAGGTGGAAGCACAGTTTTTGATCAAGCTTCGTGAGGAGTTTCCGCG
CCAGGCGGTACCGCTGGTTCTAGCGCCGTTCCTTTACGGCTCGACGACGGCGACGATTGCGGGAGCAGGT
GCCAGCGAAACGGATGCGGAGGCCGAAGCGACGACTAATAGCAACAGCTCCAGTTTCGAAGCAGATGCTT
TGAACGAGGTGGGAATCGAGGATATTTATGACCATTTAAGCGAGATAATATTCACCAACCAGGGCAAAAA
TAATATTATGGACACATCTTGGATTAATCTAATCCTTGAAATCGGTTATGAATTTACATCGAGCGTTGAA
GAGTGTAAGAATCATTTGTGTTCCCGCGAGCGAGAACGCGCTGAGCTCCAGTCCAAAGATGTCGCCAAGA
TCGTGGGTCTTATGTGCCGACGGCACTCCTCCCTGCTCGATTGTAATGTGAATCTACCGACGCCGGCGAA
CTTCTGGCCTGGTCAGGGACAGGGCGGTGGCAGCAACAGCAGTGGCTCTTCGCAGACACAAATCACTCCG
CAGCAACAGAACCCGGGCAGCAGTAACAACAACGATGGCAGCGATGGCAATTCGTCCAGTGATAAGAAGG
ACAAGAAGGAGACGACGGAGGCCACGCAAACTTGGAAGCCAGATGTCTTTGTGCAGGCGCTCAAGGAGGT
GGTGCCTCAGCTCAACTGGAAGGACGTGTGCATGGAACTTGATCATCCCGAGTTCGTGCTGAAGGATCGC
ATCGGTTTGGAGCTTTTGCTCACCATCCTTCGGCTGGCCACTGGCTCTAACATATTTCCACATCCAGAAT
GCATTTACCGTCACTGGGCAAACACGGAAGGTCAGCTGTCGCTTATCGCGACAATGCTGAAGAACCCGGA
TCTCTTTTCCTTCGCCGACTTTGTATTTAGCCAGCCAGCGTTGGATGTGCTTAAGACAGCTCCGGATGCG
GACAATAAGGAGATCTCGTCCTGGAAGTCGCTTCACCTGGTGGAGGTGCTGCTCTCCATTGCGGACAAGG
GATACTATACGCAGGTCCATGAGCTATTCAAGTTCCCAGCGCAGAACTGTCCCGATGTGCTATTTTTGGC
CTTATTGAACACAAGTCCGCCTATGACGCCACTGCGTCAGGATCTGTTTAACCAACTGATACCAACGTTC
CTTGGCAACCATCCCAACTCGAACGTGATCTTGGCCAGCGCCTGGAGCTCGAACAGCTTCCAACTTCGTT
CCAATATCATGAATGCTATGTCCGAGTGGTATCTCCGAGGCAATGAGTTCGATCAGGTGAAACTGTCGCG
CATCCTGGATCTTGCCCAGGATTTAAAAGCGCTATCAGCGCTGCTCAACGCCCGTTCATTTTTATTCATT
ATCGACCTGGCTTGCCTTGCCTCTCGGCGCGAGTACCTGAAGCTGGAAAAGTGGCTTACCGATAAAATTC
GCGAACATGGAGAGCCTTTTATGCAGGCTATAATCAAGGTTCTGCACCGCCGCTGCCCGCAGGTTATCAA
CGCCAAAGTGCCAGAGGATCAGCTGCCTCCCAAGCAGGCGCAGCTTTTGCCCGAGACAGTTACAACCATG
ATCAACTGTCTGCAAACGTGCATCAATAACTGCATGCAGCCGGAGATGGTCGAAGTCATCATGCAAATGA
CCGCGAACGTGGCGATTATGGCTAACATGGCGCGTGCCCAACAGCAGCAGCAGCCAGGATTGGTTCCGCC
GCCTCCACCAACAATTCTGCGCGGCCATCGTGGTATGGATCTGCCTGGAGGCATAGTCCCTCCGCCACCG
CAGCAACCGTTCTCCGGAAACCTCAACGCGCAGATGTTTGGACCAGGAATGGATCCGCTAACGAATATGT
CCAACAACTTAGCCGGCCTCAACCTCAGCGGCCCGAACGGAGCATTTAATTTTGGAAACATGCTAACTTC
TCCATCGCGTCTGATGACTCCGGGAGCCAATCCCTATCCGCTGAACCTCATGCAGATGCCGCAGGCTCCG
CCACCACCCAACGTAGGAAACCTAGGCCGCATGCTGCCAGGGGGTCCACAACAGCAGACTCCAACGCCGA
CTCCAACGGCCCCCAATCCAAACAACCCTGTGATGGCCGATCTCCAGATACCTGTGTCAAAGGAAGTTGA
AGACGAGGTCAACTCATACTTTCAGCGCATCTACAACCACCAGCCGAATCCAACGCTGTCCATCGATGAA
GTGCTGGACATTTTGCAAAGATTTAAAGAGTCAAGTAACCGGCGCGAGCAGGAAGTCTTTTTGTGCATGC
TGCGCAATCTGTTCGAGGAATATCGCTTTTTCTGTCAATACCCAGAGAAAGAGCTACAGATTACTGCGCA
GCTATTTGGTGGCATTATTGATCGTAACCTGGTGCCCACTTTTGTTGCACTGGGCCTTTCTCTGCGCTGT
GTCTTGGATGCCCTCCGCAAGCCCGATGGATCTAAGCTTTACTATTTCGGTGTGACGGCACTGGACAGAT
TCAGAACTCGATTGCACACCTACAACAAATACTGCGAGCATATCCGCTCCATTCCTCACTTCTCTGACTT
CCCGCCGCACCTTATTCAGTATGTGGAATACGGAATGCACGGCCAGGAGCCGCCGCCGCAGAAGTTGATT
GGACTCAGCAATACGATTCCTTCGGCGATATCTAGCGGACCAGGAACGGAACCAATTTACAGGAATAGCT
CCATGTTAGGTAATATGCCCGCTGCCACCCCGGGATCGGGACCGAAATCAAACGCTGCTGTATCGCATGC
CACGAGAATGAAGTCCATCGCCAATGCCACCAATATCGACACACTTTTGGTGGCCAACCAGGAAGAGAAA
GTGACTGTGCCACCAGAGCCTGTGCAGGACAAAACTGCCTTTATTTTCAACAACTTGAGCCAGCTGAACA
TACCGCAGAAGTGCGATGAGATAAAGGAGATTATGACCAAGGAGTATTGGCCGTGGCTAGCGCAATATCT
GGTCCTCAAACGCGCATCAATGGAGTTCAACTTCCACACACTATATTACAACTTTTTGGATGCCCTTAAA
AACGGCGAGATCAACCGATTCGTAACCAAAGAGACCCTACGCAACATCAAGGTACTCTTGCGCTCCGATA
AGGGAGTTATTAATTTCTCCGATCGAAGTCTGTTGAAGAACCTCGGACACTGGTTGGGCATGATGACCTT
AGGTCGCAATCGCCCCATCCTGCAGTTGGATCTGGATCTTAAATCCCTTTTGGCTGAGGCTTACCACAAG
GGCCAGCAGGAACTGCTTTTTGTGGTTCCTTTCGTAGCCAAGATCCTTGAGTCATCCGCCAAGTCTCGCA
TCTTCCGATCGCCCAATCCATGGACAATGGGTATCATGTACGTGCTTGCTGAGCTTCACCAGGAGCCAGA
CCTTAAGCTGAACCTGAAGTTTGAAATCGAAGTACTCTGCAAAACACTTAATCTGGAGTTGGCCAAGTTG
CGACAAGTGATCTACCTGAAGGATCCCAATCGAACTCACCGGATTGAAGAGCAGATGTCGCAACCAAAAC
CGAAACAACTTGAGCCAGTGGCTTCTGCGCCAGCTCTACCGCGTGAACAGCAATCCCCGGCACAACCTCC
GCCACCACCACAACAGCAGCAACCACCGCAGCAGCAGGTACCTCCACCGCCATCCTCTGCGGACGTGGAC
GCCCAAAATGCGGCCGCTATGATGATGGCAGCGGGCGGAGCTAATAGTACTCCTGGATCGGTATCTTCGC
CCAATCTACCCACCGATTCCAGCCAGGTGGCACTACCGCCACCAGAGCCGCGCTATTCATACGTGGACGT
AAACGTGAGCAACTTCCAGCTTATTGGTCAGCAGTTGGTACTGCCACCCAATACTCCGTTCCTGCACGCC
AATCCCGGAATCAAACACATGGTCGTCAACGCCGTGGAGCGCACGATAACCGACTGGTTGCAGCCTATTG
TGGACCGAAGCATCCGCATTGCCTGTGCCACCACCGAGCAGATCATCCGCAGCGACTTCGCCCTGGATGC
TGACGAGAACCGAATGCGCACTGCCGCTCATCAGATGGTACGAAACCTTGCCGCCGAGATGGCCATGATT
ACCGGTAAGGATGAGATAGCGCGTGCTATTAGCCAGAATCTGCACAAGGCCTTGCTGTCGGGTCTAAATG
GGATGCCCAGCATGGCTGAGATCCAAGCTGCTGCTATGCAGTTAGCCAGCGAAAATGTTGAGCTAGTTTG
CGCTTTCATTCAGAAAACATCTGCTGAAAAGGCAGCCGCAGAGATCGATAGGCGTCTAAGCACCGATTTC
GAGACCAGAAAAATTGCTCGTGAAGAGGGCAACCGCTTTGTGGACGCCCAGATCCTCACCTATGCACAGG
AGCGTCTTCCAGAAGCAGTGCGCATCAAGGTGGGCGCGGCTCCAGCTACACTTTATGCTGTGTACTCGGA
GTTCGCTAGAAGCATACCTGGCTTCCAGCAGATGAGCGATCGCGATATTGCCCTGTTTGTGCCCAAGCCG
ACGGATTTGTCTCAGCCAAATGTGTTTGCTAATGATGATAGCATGGTATACGGGGAACTGGCTAGCAAAA
TGGAGGCCTTCATGAACACGGCAATCGGAGTGCCGACACTCCAGATCCAGGCTAGCAAGATGCACATGCT
ACTCAACGCCCTGATAGCGACGCGTCGACTGCGTGACCAAGAGTCTGCCTTTAATCTGCTGACCCGCGCG
GTCGAGGGTTTGACCGAAGGATTGGTCAATATGCATGAAAACATGGAGCAAATGAAGATGTACCAAAACA
TCCATCTCCGTATCCTTGGCTTGCTGAACAACAGTTTCGGTGCTCCAAACACAGAGCGAGCGGTAACAAA
GTGTTTCTTCGATATCCGAGAGGAGGTGCGATATAACGTGGAGGCAGCTCGCGCTTTGATTACGTCGCAC
TTTGTCAATCTGAATCAGTTTGACGGAATGCTACGCGACTGCATGGACAACGGAAACAATTATGTGGCTA
TATCGTTCGGTATCGCACTGCTGGAGCGCCTCATCATGGACGATCGAGTGATTAATATTGTTTCGGACAA
CGAATTCATGGCAACTGTTGAGCTGCTAGGTAGGCTGACCCAACACCGTCACCGCTACCCCGAGTGTATC
GTCAACGCCATCGACACCCTGTGGTCCGGCAATTTCAATAGCTCCTCCGATTATTCCCCCTTTAATGGAA
ACGACCGCTATCTGAGCGGCGCTAGCCACTATATTCATAGCGGAATGCACCATGTCCGCTCGTGTGACAC
CGACGACCCCCCCGGACTCCAGGAAAAAACCGAATTCTTGTTGAAAGACTGGGTGGCCTTGTATACCCAG
CAAAATCAACAATCGACCCGTGACGCCCGTAATTTTGGCGCCTTCGTGCAAAAAATGAATACCTACGGCA
TTTTGAAGACCGATGATCTGATTACGCGCTTCTTTCGTCAAGCTACCCATATCTGTACCGACGTCGTCTA
TCGTATGTTTGCTGAACCCAGCCTTCCCATTAATCAAGCTAAGAATAAAATTTTTCAATGGATTGACGCC
TTTGTGCACTTGATCGCCATGCTGGTCCGCCATTCGGGAGAGGCCGGCAACCCCACGACGAAAATTAATT
TGCTCAATAAAGTCTTGGGAATCGTCTTGGGCACCTTGATCAAAGATCACGAAATGCGCGGAGTGTCCTT
TCAACAAGTGGGATATCACCGTTTTTTTATGATGTTGTTTATGGAATTGTGTACCGCTGACGTCATCCTG
GAAAGCTTGATGCATAGCATCGTCAGCGCTTTTGCTTACACATATCACTTGTTGAATCCCAGCGTGGCTC
CGGGATTCTGCTTTGCTTGGTTGGAGCTCATTTCGCATCGCGTCTTCCTGGGCCGCATCCTGGTCCAAAT
TCCCGGGCAAAAGGGCTGGCCACTTTACGCTCAATTGCTGCAGGACCTTTTTAAATATCTTGCGCCCTTC
TTACGCAACACTGAGCTCGGCAAACCAGTCCAGCTTTTGTACAAGGGGACGCTACGTGTTCTGCTCGTTC
TGCTTCACGACTTCCCGGAGTTCTTGTGCGACTATCATTTTGGGTTCTGTGACACCATCCCGCCCAATTG
CGTCCAGATGCGTAACATCATCCTGTCGGCGTTTCCGCGCAACATGCGCTTGCCCGATCCCTTCACGCCC
AACCTAAAAGTGGACATGCTGTCGGACAGTAGTAATGCGCCTAAGGTGCTCAGTAGCTACATTATGAACA
TCCAGCCCGCGAACTTTAAGAAGGATTTGGACTCGTACCTCAAGGCCCGGGCGCCAGTTACTTTTCTATC
GGAATTACGTGGTCACTTGCAGGTGACAAGCGAGCCAGGAACTCGTTACAACATGGCGCTGATGAATGCT
CTGGTCATGTATGTGGGAACTCAGGCGATTGCTTTGATCAGAAACAAAAACTTTGTGCCCAACACCTCGA
ACATAGCACACAGCGCCCACATGGATATCTTCCAGAATCTTGCTGTTGACTTGGATACGGAGGGTCGCTA
TCTGTTCTTGAATGCGATTGCGAACCAGTTGCGCTATCCCAACAGCCACACGCACTACTTCAGCTGTGCG
GTGCTGCATCTGTTTGCCGAGGCCAACTCGGAGGCAATTCAGGAGCAGATCACTCGCGTACTTCTGGAAC
GATTGATCGTGAACCGCCCGCATCCTTGGGGACTGTTGATCACTTTTATTGAGCTGATCAAAAATCCCAT
CTACAAGTTCTGGGACCATGACTTTGTGCACTGTGCGCCAGAGATCACCAAGCTCTTTGAATCGGTGGCC
CGTTCCTGTCTGGCCAAGTCGAACGTCACCCAGCAGTTGAACATGCCCGTCGTCGATGGCGAGGGCCAGG
AGGTAGCCACCATCAACTGATCTAGAGGGCCCGCGGTTCGAAGGTAAGCCTATCCCTAACCCTCTCCTCG
GTCTCGATTCTACGCGTACCGGTCATCATCACCATCACCATTGAGTTTAAACCCGCTGATCAGCCTCGAC
TGTGCCTTCTAAGGCCTGAGCTCGCTGATCAGCCTCGATCGAGGATCCAGACATGATAAGATACATTGAT
GAGTTTGGACAAACCACAACTAGAATGCAGTGAAAAAAATGCTTTATTTGTGAAATTTGTGATGCTATTG
CTTTATTTGTAACCATTATAAGCTGCAATAAACAAGTTAACAACAACAATTGCATTCATTTTATGTTTCA
GGTTCAGGGGGAGGTGTGGGAGGTTTTTTAAAGCAAGTAAAACCTCTACAAATGTGGTATGGCTGATTAT
GATCAGTCGACCGATGCCCTTGAGAGCCTTCAACCCAGTCAGCTCCTTCCGGTGGGCGCGGGGCATGACT
ATCGTCGCCGCACTTATGACTGTCTTCTTTATCATGCAACTCGTAGGACAGGTGCCGGCAGCGCTCTGGG
TCATTTTCGGCGAGGACCGCTTTCGCTGGAGCGCGACGATGATCGGCCTGTCGCTTGCGGTATTCGGAAT
CTTGCACGCCCTCGCTCAAGCCTTCGTCACTGGTCCCGCCACCAAACGTTTCGGCGAGAAGCAGGCCATT
ATCGCCGGCATGGCGGCCGACGCGCTGGGCTACGTCTTGCTGGCGTTCGCGACGCGAGGCTGGATGGCCT
TCCCCATTATGATTCTTCTCGCTTCCGGCGGCATCGGGATGCCCGCGTTGCAGGCCATGCTGTCCAGGCA
GGTAGATGACGACCATCAGGGACAGCTTCAAGGATCGCTCGCGGCTCTTACCAGCCAGCAAAAGGCCAGG
AACCGTAAAAAGGCCGCGTTGCTGGCGTTTTTCCATAGGCTCCGCCCCCCTGACGAGCATCACAAAAATC
GACGCTCAAGTCAGAGGTGGCGAAACCCGACAGGACTATAAAGATACCAGGCGTTTCCCCCTGGAAGCTC
CCTCGTGCGCTCTCCTGTTCCGACCCTGCCGCTTACCGGATACCTGTCCGCCTTTCTCCCTTCGGGAAGC
GTGGCGCTTTCTCAATGCTCACGCTGTAGGTATCTCAGTTCGGTGTAGGTCGTTCGCTCCAAGCTGGGCT
GTGTGCACGAACCCCCCGTTCAGCCCGACCGCTGCGCCTTATCCGGTAACTATCGTCTTGAGTCCAACCC
GGTAAGACACGACTTATCGCCACTGGCAGCAGCCACTGGTAACAGGATTAGCAGAGCGAGGTATGTAGGC
GGTGCTACAGAGTTCTTGAAGTGGTGGCCTAACTACGGCTACACTAGAAGGACAGTATTTGGTATCTGCG
CTCTGCTGAAGCCAGTTACCTTCGGAAAAAGAGTTGGTAGCTCTTGATCCGGCAAACAAACCACCGCTGG
TAGCGGTGGTTTTTTTGTTTGCAAGCAGCAGATTACGCGCAGAAAAAAAGGATCTCAAGAAGATCCTTTG
ATCTTTTCTACGGGGTCTGACGCTCAGTGGAACGAAAACTCACGTTAAGGGATTTTGGTCATGAGATTAT
CAAAAAGGATCTTCACCTAGATCCTTTTAAATTAAAAATGAAGTTTTAAATCAATCTAAAGTATATATGA
GTAAACTTGGTCTGACAGTTACCAATGCTTAATCAGTGAGGCACCTATCTCAGCGATCTGTCTATTTCGT
TCATCCATAGTTGCCTGACTCCCCGTCGTGTAGATAACTACGATACGGGAGGGCTTACCATCTGGCCCCA
GTGCTGCAATGATACCGCGAGACCCACGCTCACCGGCTCCAGATTTATCAGCAATAAACCAGCCAGCCGG
AAGGGCCGAGCGCAGAAGTGGTCCTGCAACTTTATCCGCCTCCATCCAGTCTATTAATTGTTGCCGGGAA
GCTAGAGTAAGTAGTTCGCCAGTTAATAGTTTGCGCAACGTTGTTGCCATTGCTGCAGGCATCGTGGTGT
CACGCTCGTCGTTTGGTATGGCTTCATTCAGCTCCGGTTCCCAACGATCAAGGCGAGTTACATGATCCCC
CATGTTGTGCAAAAAAGCGGTTAGCTCCTTCGGTCCTCCGATCGTTGTCAGAAGTAAGTTGGCCGCAGTG
TTATCACTCATGGTTATGGCAGCACTGCATAATTCTCTTACTGTCATGCCATCCGTAAGATGCTTTTCTG
TGACTGGTGAGTACTCAACCAAGTCATTCTGAGAATAGTGTATGCGGCGACCGAGTTGCTCTTGCCCGGC
GTCAACACGGGATAATACCGCGCCACATAGCAGAACTTTAAAAGTGCTCATCATTGGAAAACGTTCTTCG
GGGCGAAAACTCTCAAGGATCTTACCGCTGTTGAGATCCAGTTCGATGTAACCCACTCGTGCACCCAACT
GATCTTCAGCATCTTTTACTTTCACCAGCGTTTCTGGGTGAGCAAAAACAGGAAGGCAAAATGCCGCAAA
AAAGGGAATAAGGGCGACACGGAAATGTTGAATACTCATACTCTTCCTTTTTCAATATTATTGAAGCATT
TATCAGGGTTATTGTCTCATGAGCGGATACATATTTGAATGTATTTAGAAAAATAAACAAATAGGGGTTC
CGCGCACATTTCCCCGAAAAGTGCCACCTGACGTCTAAGAAACCATTATTATCATGACATTAACCTATAA
AAATAGGCGTATCACGAGGCCCTTTCGT
Features (pLannotate 1.2.2; 10 found; start..end, strand, type, name):
     56..2568    +  promoter       Ac5 promoter: Drosophila melanogaster actin 5C promoter
   2588..2653    +  CDS            N (fragment): REGN_LAMBD - Experimental evidence at protein level: Swiss-Prot protein existence level 1. Plays a role as a transcriptional antitermination factor that allows the virus to initiate its lytic phase. Activates expression of the delayed viral early genes by modifying host RNA polymerase (RNAP) into a form that is resistant to termination signals. This antitermination function requires the host NusA protein which serves to stabilize the interaction between antitermination protein N and host RNA polymerase. From Escherichia phage lambda (Bacteriophage lambda).
   2678..2704    +  CDS            3xHA (fragment): three tandem HA epitope tags
  10263..10304   +  CDS            V5 tag: epitope tag from simian virus 5
  10404..10538   -  polyA_signal   SV40 poly(A) signal: SV40 polyadenylation signal
  10561..10645   -  CDS            large T antigen (fragment): large T antigen from SV40 (simian virus 40)
  10646..11116   +  CDS            TcR (fragment): tetracycline efflux protein; tet; confers resistance to tetracycline
  11160..11748   -  rep_origin     ori: high-copy-number ColE1/pMB1/pBR322/pUC origin of replication
  11919..12779   -  CDS            AmpR: β-lactamase; bla; confers resistance to ampicillin, carbenicillin, and related antibiotics
  12780..12884   -  promoter       AmpR promoter: bla
