[The description below was written by a language model from this plasmid's Addgene catalogue record and pLannotate feature annotations shown in this document.]
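Description:
pAc5.1B-lambdaN-HA-DmNot1-K1537SG1562EQ1658A-dsRNAres_W is an insect-cell expression plasmid of about 13 kb that produces a tagged, mutant form of the Drosophila melanogaster CCR4-NOT scaffold protein Not1. The catalogue lists the backbone as unknown, although the name and feature set (actin 5C promoter, downstream V5 tag, SV40 polyadenylation signal) point to a pAc5.1B-type vector. In bacteria it is maintained through a ColE1/pUC-type origin and selected with ampicillin via the bla gene and its promoter. The record describes it as low copy despite the origin annotation. A short tetracycline-resistance fragment and a piece of SV40 large T antigen appear to be non-functional backbone remnants. No selectable marker for insect cells is annotated.

Expression is driven by the constitutive Drosophila actin 5C promoter. The open reading frame begins with a fragment of the bacteriophage lambda N protein, the peptide that binds boxB RNA hairpins, followed by an HA epitope and then the Not1 coding sequence, which is not itself annotated but occupies the long gap before the V5 tag. Whether the V5 tag is translated in frame is not stated. The insert carries the K1537S, G1562E and Q1658A substitutions named in the title. The depositor also notes ten silent changes and two further non-silent differences (N605S, K759M) relative to the reference transcript. "dsRNAres" indicates a version resistant to dsRNA-mediated knockdown, which suits complementation experiments in cells depleted of endogenous Not1. The lambdaN fusion allows the protein to be tethered to boxB-containing reporter mRNAs, consistent with the associated study of CNOT1 partner interactions in miRNA-mediated silencing.
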