Addgene plasmid #147876: pAc5.1B-lambdaN-HA-DmNot1-K1537SG1562EQ1658A-dsRNAres_W
Purpose: Insect Expression of DmNot1-K1537SG1562EQ1658A-dsRNAres
Depositing lab: Elisa Izaurralde. Depositing organization: Max Planck Institute for Developmental Biology. Publication: A DDX6-CNOT1 complex and W-binding pockets in CNOT9 reveal direct links between miRNA target recognition and silencing. Chen Y, Boland A, Kuzuoglu-Ozturk D, Bawankar P, Loh B, Chang CT, Weichenrieder O, Izaurralde E. Mol Cell. 2014 Jun 5;54(5):737-50. doi: 10.1016/j.molcel.2014.03.034. Epub 2014 Apr 24. PubMed 24768540.
Backbone
  Vector backbone: Unknown
  Vector type: Insect Expression
Growth in bacteria
  Bacterial resistance: Ampicillin, 100 μg/mL
  Growth temperature: 37°C
  Growth strain: DH5alpha
  Copy number: Low Copy
Gene/Insert
  Gene/Insert name: DmNot1-K1537SG1562EQ1658A-dsRNAres
  Species: D. melanogaster (fly)
  Mutation: 10 silent mutations and two non silent N605S, K759M compared to the sequence given by NCBI: NM_001103772.2.
  Entrez Gene: Not1 (a.k.a. Dmel_CG34407, CG1874, CG1884, CG34407, Dmel\CG34407, Dmel_CG1874, Dmel_CG1884, NOT, NOT1, anon-EST:Liang-1.29, anon-WO0118547.221, clone 1.29, not1)
  Cloning method: Unknown
Terms and licenses: Academic/Nonprofit Terms; Industry Terms: Not Available to Industry
Depositor comments: Plasmids from this collection were made available to the research community and donated after the lab closed. Please note that the sequence provided by the depositing laboratory may be theoretical/predicted or based on Sanger sequencing results. There may be discrepancies between sequencing results obtained by Addgene and the depositor sequence. If an Addgene verified sequence is not available, please contact before placing your order to request that our lab fully sequence the plasmid.
How to cite: pAc5.1B-lambdaN-HA-DmNot1-K1537SG1562EQ1658A-dsRNAres_W was a gift from Elisa Izaurralde (Addgene plasmid # 147876 ; http://n2t.net/addgene:147876 ; RRID:Addgene_147876)
